Addgene plasmid #106724: gh51
Purpose: expression of gRNA targeting ST3GAL3
Depositing lab: Eric-Paul Bennett. Depositing organization: University of Copenhagen. Publication: A validated gRNA library for CRISPR/Cas9 targeting of the human glycosyltransferase genome. Narimatsu Y, Joshi HJ, Zhang Y, Gomes C, Chen YH, Lorenzetti F, Furukawa S, Schjoldager K, Hansen L, Clausen H, Bennett EP, Wandall HH. Glycobiology. 2018 Jan 5. pii: 4791732. doi: 10.1093/glycob/cwx101. PubMed 29315387.
Backbone
  Vector backbone: EPB104
  Backbone manufacturer: Eric-Paul Bennett (Addgene plasmid # 68369)
  Backbone size w/o insert (bp): 2376
  Vector type: Mammalian Expression
Growth in bacteria
  Bacterial resistance: Ampicillin, 100 μg/mL
  Growth temperature: 37°C
  Growth strain: DH5alpha
  Copy number: High Copy
Gene/Insert
  Gene/Insert name: ST3GAL3
  gRNA/shRNA sequence: GATTCTAGCCCACTTGCGAA
  Species: H. sapiens (human)
  Entrez Gene: ST3GAL3 (a.k.a. DEE15, EIEE15, MRT12, SIAT6, ST3GALII, ST3Gal III, ST3GalIII, ST3N)
  Cloning method: Restriction Enzyme; 5′ cloning site unknown (unknown if destroyed); 3′ cloning site unknown (unknown if destroyed)
  Sequencing primers: 5′ T7NP
Terms and licenses: Academic/Nonprofit Terms; Industry Terms: Not Available to Industry
How to cite: gh51 was a gift from Eric-Paul Bennett (Addgene plasmid # 106724 ; http://n2t.net/addgene:106724 ; RRID:Addgene_106724)
