[The description below was written by a language model from this plasmid's Addgene catalogue record and pLannotate feature annotations shown in this document.]
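Description:
gh51 is a small (about 2.7 kb) mammalian guide RNA expression plasmid built on the EPB104 backbone and designed to deliver a single CRISPR/Cas9 guide against human ST3GAL3, which encodes a sialyltransferase. It belongs to a validated gRNA collection covering the human glycosyltransferase genes. The plasmid is propagated in E. coli through a high-copy ColE1/pUC-type origin and selected with ampicillin via the AmpR (β-lactamase) gene and its native bla promoter. No mammalian selection marker or reporter is annotated.

The functional cassette consists of a human U6 promoter, an RNA polymerase III promoter suited to producing short, precisely initiated transcripts. It is followed by a short gap that corresponds in position to the 20-nucleotide ST3GAL3 targeting spacer, and then the Streptococcus pyogenes gRNA scaffold that binds Cas9. The plasmid carries no Cas9 coding sequence, so the nuclease has to be provided separately, for instance from a co-transfected plasmid or a Cas9-expressing cell line. A T7 promoter lies just upstream of the U6 element and matches the listed sequencing primer site. The remaining annotations are short fragments of lacZα, an M13 origin, lacI and an RSF origin. These appear to be remnants of the parental cloning vector rather than working parts. The insert was introduced by restriction cloning, but the record does not state the sites used. The construct is used for transient transfection of human cells to disrupt ST3GAL3, for example in gene knockout studies of glycosylation.
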