Features (pLannotate 1.2.2; 10 found; start..end, strand, type, name):
      3..134     -  rep_origin     M13 ori (fragment): M13 bacteriophage origin of replication; arrow indicates direction of (+) strand synthesis
    155..311     -  CDS            lacZα (fragment): LacZα fragment of β-galactosidase; lacZ fragment
    320..338     +  promoter       T7 promoter: promoter for bacteriophage T7 RNA polymerase
    398..638     +  promoter       U6 promoter: RNA polymerase III promoter for human U6 snRNA
    667..742     +  misc_RNA       gRNA scaffold: guide RNA scaffold for the Streptococcus pyogenes CRISPR/Cas9 system
    789..836     -  CDS            lacI (fragment): lac repressor; lacI; The lac repressor binds to the lac operator to inhibit transcription in E. coli. This inhibition can be relieved by adding lactose or isopropyl-β-D-thiogalactopyranoside (IPTG).
    873..913     -  rep_origin     RSF ori (fragment): Plasmids containing the RSF 1030 origin of replication can be propagated in E. coli cells that contain additional plasmids with compatible origins.
    991..1579    -  rep_origin     ori: high-copy-number ColE1/pMB1/pBR322/pUC origin of replication
   1750..2610    -  CDS            AmpR: β-lactamase; bla; confers resistance to ampicillin, carbenicillin, and related antibiotics
   2611..2715    -  promoter       AmpR promoter: bla
>Addgene plasmid #106724 | gh51 | addgene full sequence | sequence record 220838 | Addgene Assembled Full Sequence
CTAAATTGTAAGCGTTAATATTTTGTTAAAATTCGCGTTAAATTTTTGTTAAATCAGCTCATTTTTTAAC
CAATAGGCCGAAATCGGCAAAATCCCTTATAAATCAAAAGAATAGACCGAGATAGGGTTGAGTGGCCGCT
ACAGGGCGCTCCCATTCGCCATTCAGGCTGCGCAACTGTTGGGAAGGGCGTTTCGGTGCGGGCCTCTTCG
CTATTACGCCAGCTGGCGAAAGGGGGATGTGCTGCAAGGCGATTAAGTTGGGTAACGCCAGGGTTTTCCC
AGTCACGACGTTGTAAAACGACGGCCAGTGAGCGCGACGTAATACGACTCACTATAGGGCGAATTGGCGG
AAGGCCGTCAAGGCCACGTGTCTTGTCCAGAGCTCGATATCGAATTCGAGGGCCTATTTCCCATGATTCC
TTCATATTTGCATATACGATACAAGGCTGTTAGAGAGATAATTGGAATTAATTTGACTGTAAACACAAAG
ATATTAGTACAAAATACGTGACGTAGAAAGTAATAATTTCTTGGGTAGTTTGCAGTTTTAAAATTATGTT
TTAAAATGGACTATCATATGCTTACCGTAACTTGAAAGTATTTCGATTTCTTGGCTTTATATATCTTGTG
GAAAGGACGAAACACCGATTCTAGCCCACTTGCGAAGTTTTAGAGCTAGAAATAGCAAGTTAAAATAAGG
CTAGTCCGTTATCAACTTGAAAAAGTGGCACCGAGTCGGTGCTTTTTTTGGTACCTGGAGCACAAGACTG
GCCTCATGGGCCTTCCGCTCACTGCCCGCTTTCCAGTCGGGAAACCTGTCGTGCCAGCTGCATTAACATG
GTCATAGCTGTTTCCTTGCGTATTGGGCGCTCTCCGCTTCCTCGCTCACTGACTCGCTGCGCTCGGTCGT
TCGGGTAAAGCCTGGGGTGCCTAATGAGCAAAAGGCCAGCAAAAGGCCAGGAACCGTAAAAAGGCCGCGT
TGCTGGCGTTTTTCCATAGGCTCCGCCCCCCTGACGAGCATCACAAAAATCGACGCTCAAGTCAGAGGTG
GCGAAACCCGACAGGACTATAAAGATACCAGGCGTTTCCCCCTGGAAGCTCCCTCGTGCGCTCTCCTGTT
CCGACCCTGCCGCTTACCGGATACCTGTCCGCCTTTCTCCCTTCGGGAAGCGTGGCGCTTTCTCATAGCT
CACGCTGTAGGTATCTCAGTTCGGTGTAGGTCGTTCGCTCCAAGCTGGGCTGTGTGCACGAACCCCCCGT
TCAGCCCGACCGCTGCGCCTTATCCGGTAACTATCGTCTTGAGTCCAACCCGGTAAGACACGACTTATCG
CCACTGGCAGCAGCCACTGGTAACAGGATTAGCAGAGCGAGGTATGTAGGCGGTGCTACAGAGTTCTTGA
AGTGGTGGCCTAACTACGGCTACACTAGAAGAACAGTATTTGGTATCTGCGCTCTGCTGAAGCCAGTTAC
CTTCGGAAAAAGAGTTGGTAGCTCTTGATCCGGCAAACAAACCACCGCTGGTAGCGGTGGTTTTTTTGTT
TGCAAGCAGCAGATTACGCGCAGAAAAAAAGGATCTCAAGAAGATCCTTTGATCTTTTCTACGGGGTCTG
ACGCTCAGTGGAACGAAAACTCACGTTAAGGGATTTTGGTCATGAGATTATCAAAAAGGATCTTCACCTA
GATCCTTTTAAATTAAAAATGAAGTTTTAAATCAATCTAAAGTATATATGAGTAAACTTGGTCTGACAGT
TACCAATGCTTAATCAGTGAGGCACCTATCTCAGCGATCTGTCTATTTCGTTCATCCATAGTTGCCTGAC
TCCCCGTCGTGTAGATAACTACGATACGGGAGGGCTTACCATCTGGCCCCAGTGCTGCAATGATACCGCG
AGAACCACGCTCACCGGCTCCAGATTTATCAGCAATAAACCAGCCAGCCGGAAGGGCCGAGCGCAGAAGT
GGTCCTGCAACTTTATCCGCCTCCATCCAGTCTATTAATTGTTGCCGGGAAGCTAGAGTAAGTAGTTCGC
CAGTTAATAGTTTGCGCAACGTTGTTGCCATTGCTACAGGCATCGTGGTGTCACGCTCGTCGTTTGGTAT
GGCTTCATTCAGCTCCGGTTCCCAACGATCAAGGCGAGTTACATGATCCCCCATGTTGTGCAAAAAAGCG
GTTAGCTCCTTCGGTCCTCCGATCGTTGTCAGAAGTAAGTTGGCCGCAGTGTTATCACTCATGGTTATGG
CAGCACTGCATAATTCTCTTACTGTCATGCCATCCGTAAGATGCTTTTCTGTGACTGGTGAGTACTCAAC
CAAGTCATTCTGAGAATAGTGTATGCGGCGACCGAGTTGCTCTTGCCCGGCGTCAATACGGGATAATACC
GCGCCACATAGCAGAACTTTAAAAGTGCTCATCATTGGAAAACGTTCTTCGGGGCGAAAACTCTCAAGGA
TCTTACCGCTGTTGAGATCCAGTTCGATGTAACCCACTCGTGCACCCAACTGATCTTCAGCATCTTTTAC
TTTCACCAGCGTTTCTGGGTGAGCAAAAACAGGAAGGCAAAATGCCGCAAAAAAGGGAATAAGGGCGACA
CGGAAATGTTGAATACTCATACTCTTCCTTTTTCAATATTATTGAAGCATTTATCAGGGTTATTGTCTCA
TGAGCGGATACATATTTGAATGTATTTAGAAAAATAAACAAATAGGGGTTCCGCGCACATTTCCCCGAAA
AGTGCCAC
