>Addgene plasmid #106724 | gh51 | addgene partial sequence | sequence record 220839 | hU6-F
GGAATTAATTTGACTGTAAACACAAAGATATTAGTACAAAATACGTGACGTAGAAAGTAATAATTTCTTG
GGTAGTTTGCAGTTTTAAAATTATGTTTTAAAATGGACTATCATATGCTTACCGTAACTTGAAAGTATTT
CGATTTCTTGGCTTTATATATCTTGTGGAAAGGACGAAACACCGATTCTAGCCCACTTGCGAAGTTTTAG
AGCTAGAAATAGCAAGTTAAAATAAGGCTAGTCCGTTATCAACTTGAAAAAGTGGCACCGAGTCGGTGCT
TTTTTTGGTACCTGGAGCACAAGACTGGCCTCATGGGCCTTCCGCTCACTGCCCGCTTTCCAGTCGGGAA
ACCTGTCGTGCCAGCTGCATTAACATGGTCATAGCTGTTTCCTTGCGTATTGGGCGCTCTCCGCTTCCTC
GCTCACTGACTCGCTGCGCTCGGTCGTTCGGGTAAAGCCTGGGGTGCCTAATGAGCAAAAGGCCAGCAAA
AGGCCAGGAACCGTAAAAAGGCCGCGTTGCTGGCGTTTTTCCATAGGCTCCGCCCCCCTGACGAGCATCA
CAAAAATCGACGCTCAAGTCAGAGGTGGCGAAACCCGACAGGACTATAAAGATACCAGGCGTTTCCCCCT
GGAAGCTCCCTCGTGCGCTCTCCTGTTCCGACCCTGCCGCTTACCGGATACCTGTCCGCCTTTCTCCCTT
CGGGAAGCGTGGCGCTTTCTCATAGCTCACGCTGTAGGTATCTCAGTTCGGTGTAGGTCGTTCGCTCCAA
GCTGGGCTGTGTGCACGAACCCCCCGTTCAGCCCGACCGCTGCGCCTTATCCGGTAACTATCGTCTTGAG
TCCAACCCGGTAAGACACGACTTATCGCCACTGGCAGCAGCCACTGGTAACAGGATTAGCAGAGCGAGGT
ATGTAGGCGGTGCTACAGAGTTCTTGAAGTGGTGGCCTAACTACGGCTACACTAGAAGAA
